Addgene plasmid #210841: pCAG-FIP200 (1-640)-R334D-TSF
Purpose: Mammalian expression of FIP200 NTD mutant
Depositing lab: James Hurley. Depositing organization: University of California, Berkeley. Publication: Structure and activation of the human autophagy-initiating ULK1C:PI3KC3-C1 supercomplex. Chen M, Nguyen TN, Ren X, Khuu G, Cook ASI, Zhao Y, Yildiz A, Lazarou M, Hurley JH. Nat Struct Mol Biol. 2025 Sep;32(9):1596-1605. doi: 10.1038/s41594-025-01557-x. Epub 2025 May 29. PubMed 40442316.
Backbone
  Vector backbone: pCAG
  Vector type: Mammalian Expression
Growth in bacteria
  Bacterial resistance: Ampicillin, 100 μg/mL
  Growth temperature: 37°C
  Growth strain: DH5alpha
  Copy number: High Copy
Gene/Insert
  Gene/Insert name: FIP200
  Species: H. sapiens (human)
  Mutation: R334D
  Entrez Gene: RB1CC1 (a.k.a. ATG17, CC1, FIP200, PPP1R131)
  Cloning method: Restriction Enzyme; 5′ cloning site ClaI (unknown if destroyed); 3′ cloning site KpnI (unknown if destroyed)
Terms and licenses: Academic/Nonprofit Terms; Industry Terms: Not Available to Industry
Depositor comments: Please visit https://www.biorxiv.org/content/10.1101/2023.06.01.543278v3 for bioRxiv preprint.
How to cite: pCAG-FIP200 (1-640)-R334D-TSF was a gift from James Hurley (Addgene plasmid # 210841 ; http://n2t.net/addgene:210841 ; RRID:Addgene_210841)
