[The description below was written by a language model from this plasmid's Addgene catalogue record and pLannotate feature annotations shown in this document.]
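Description:
pCAG-FIP200 (1-640)-R334D-TSF is a 6.9 kb mammalian expression plasmid built on the pCAG backbone. It produces an N-terminal fragment of human FIP200 (gene RB1CC1, also known as ATG17) carrying the point mutation R334D. It is propagated in E. coli as a high-copy plasmid through a ColE1/pUC-type origin and selected with ampicillin via the β-lactamase gene and its native promoter. No mammalian selection marker is annotated, which is consistent with transient transfection. An SV40 origin of replication is present and could support episomal amplification in cells that express large T antigen. Short lac promoter/operator and lacI fragments appear to be leftovers from the backbone's cloning history.

Expression is driven by the composite CAG promoter, which comprises the CMV immediate-early enhancer, the chicken β-actin promoter and a chimeric β-actin/β-globin intron, giving strong constitutive transcription in most mammalian cell types. The annotated RB1CC1 coding fragment spans roughly 2 kb, matching residues 1-640 (the N-terminal domain) named in the title, and the insert was cloned between ClaI and KpnI sites. Downstream of it are a Strep-Tag II sequence and a FLAG epitope, in keeping with the "TSF" C-terminal tag in the name, which allow Strep-Tactin or anti-FLAG affinity purification and detection. The table annotates only one partial Strep-Tag II, so the exact tag architecture is not fully resolved. The small HBB fragments flanking the cassette are rabbit β-globin exon remnants typical of pCAG vectors, and transcripts terminate at the rabbit β-globin polyadenylation signal.

The stated purpose is mammalian expression of a FIP200 N-terminal domain mutant. The associated work concerns the structure and activation of the human autophagy-initiating ULK1 complex and its supercomplex with PI3KC3-C1. The record does not state the specific functional effect of R334D.
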