Features (pLannotate 1.2.2; 20 found; start..end, strand, type, name):
      4..383     +  enhancer       CMV enhancer: human cytomegalovirus immediate early enhancer
    385..663     +  promoter       chicken β-actin promoter: No description available
    664..1680    +  intron         chimeric intron: chimera between introns from chicken β-actin and rabbit β-globin
   1678..1734    +  CDS            HBB (fragment): HBB_LEPEU - Experimental evidence at protein level: Swiss-Prot protein existence level 1. Involved in oxygen transport from the lung to the various peripheral tissues. From Lepus europaeus (European hare).
   1761..3752    +  CDS            RB1CC1 (fragment): RBCC1_HUMAN - Also known as KIAA0203, RBICC. Experimental evidence at protein level: Swiss-Prot protein existence level 1. Involved in autophagy (PubMed:21775823). Regulates early events but also late events of autophagosome formation through direct interaction with Atg16L1 (PubMed:23392225). Required for the formation of the autophagosome-like double-membrane structure that surrounds the Salmonella-containing vacuole (SCV) during S.typhimurium infection and subsequent xenophagy (By similarity). Involved in repair of DNA damage caused by ionizing radiation, which subsequently improves cell sur
   3780..3802    +  CDS            Strep-Tag II (fragment): peptide that binds Strep-Tactin®, an engineered form of streptavidin
   3810..3833    +  CDS            FLAG: FLAG® epitope tag, followed by an enterokinase cleavage site
   3843..3920    +  CDS            HBB (fragment): HBB_PONPY - Experimental evidence at transcript level: Swiss-Prot protein existence level 2. Involved in oxygen transport from the lung to the various peripheral tissues. From Pongo pygmaeus (Bornean orangutan).
   3991..4046    +  polyA_signal   β-globin poly(A) signal: rabbit β-globin polyadenylation signal (Gil and Proudfoot, 1987)
   4431..4447    -  protein_bind   lac operator: The lac repressor binds to the lac operator to inhibit transcription in E. coli. This inhibition can be relieved by adding lactose or isopropyl-β-D-thiogalactopyranoside (IPTG). lac repressor encoded by lacI
   4455..4485    -  promoter       lac promoter: promoter for the E. coli lac operon
   4500..4521    -  protein_bind   CAP binding site: CAP binding activates transcription in the presence of cAMP. E. coli catabolite activator protein
   4534..4573    -  CDS            lacI (fragment): lac repressor; lacI; The lac repressor binds to the lac operator to inhibit transcription in E. coli. This inhibition can be relieved by adding lactose or isopropyl-β-D-thiogalactopyranoside (IPTG).
   4580..4602    +  promoter       SV40 promoter (fragment): SV40 enhancer and early promoter
   4626..4761    +  rep_origin     SV40 ori: SV40 origin of replication
   4781..4915    +  polyA_signal   SV40 poly(A) signal: SV40 polyadenylation signal
   4917..4971    -  CDS            lacI (fragment): lac repressor; lacI; The lac repressor binds to the lac operator to inhibit transcription in E. coli. This inhibition can be relieved by adding lactose or isopropyl-β-D-thiogalactopyranoside (IPTG).
   5154..5742    -  rep_origin     ori: high-copy-number ColE1/pMB1/pBR322/pUC origin of replication
   5913..6773    -  CDS            AmpR: β-lactamase; bla; confers resistance to ampicillin, carbenicillin, and related antibiotics
   6774..6878    -  promoter       AmpR promoter: bla
>Addgene plasmid #210841 | pCAG-FIP200 (1-640)-R334D-TSF | addgene full sequence | sequence record 417175 | Addgene NGS Result
GTCGACATTGATTATTGACTAGTTATTAATAGTAATCAATTACGGGGTCATTAGTTCATAGCCCATATAT
GGAGTTCCGCGTTACATAACTTACGGTAAATGGCCCGCCTGGCTGACCGCCCAACGACCCCCGCCCATTG
ACGTCAATAATGACGTATGTTCCCATAGTAACGCCAATAGGGACTTTCCATTGACGTCAATGGGTGGAGT
ATTTACGGTAAACTGCCCACTTGGCAGTACATCAAGTGTATCATATGCCAAGTACGCCCCCTATTGACGT
CAATGACGGTAAATGGCCCGCCTGGCATTATGCCCAGTACATGACCTTATGGGACTTTCCTACTTGGCAG
TACATCTACGTATTAGTCATCGCTATTACCATGGTCGAGGTGAGCCCCACGTTCTGCTTCACTCTCCCCA
TCTCCCCCCCCTCCCCACCCCCAATTTTGTATTTATTTATTTTTTAATTATTTTGTGCAGCGATGGGGGC
GGGGGGGGGGGGGGGGGGCGCGCCAGGGGGGGGGGGGGGGGGGGGGGGGGCGGGGCGGGGCGAGGCGGAG
AGGTGCGGCGGCAGCCAATCAGAGCGGCGCGCTCCGAAAGTTTCCTTTTATGGCGAGGCGGCGGCGGCGG
CGGCCCTATAAAAAGCGAAGCGCGCGGCGGGCGGGAGTCGCTGCGCGCTGCCTTCGCCCCGTGCCCCGCT
CCGCCGCCGCCTCGCGCCGCCCGCCCCGGCTCTGACTGACCGCGTTACTCCCACAGGTGAGCGGGCGGGA
CGGCCCTTCTCCTCCGGGCTGTAATTAGCGCTTGGTTTAATGACGGCTTGTTTCTTTTCTGTGGCTGCGT
GAAAGCCTTGAGGGGCTCCGGGAGGGCCCTTTGTGCGGGGGGAGCGGCTCGGGGGGTGCGTGCGTGTGTG
TGTGCGTGGGGAGCGCCGCGTGCGGCTCCGCGCTGCCCGGCGGCTGTGAGCGCTGCGGGCGCGGCGCGGG
GCTTTGTGCGCTCCGCAGTGTGCGCGAGGGGAGCGCGGCCGGGGGCGGTGCCCCGCGGTGCGGGGGGGGC
TGCGAGGGGAACAAAGGCTGCGTGCGGGGTGTGTGCGTGGGGGGGTGAGCAGGGGGTGTGGGCGCGTCGG
TCGGGCTGCAACCCCCCCTGCACCCCCCTCCCCGAGTTGCTGAGCACGGCCCGGCTTCGGGTGCGGGGCT
CCGTACGGGGCGTGGCGCGGGGCTCGCCGTGCCGGGCGGGGGGTGGCGGCAGGTGGGGGTGCCGGGCGGG
GCGGGGCCGCCTCGGGCCGGGGAGGGCTCGGGGGAGGGGCGCGGCGGCCCCCGGAGCGCCGGCGGCTGTC
GAGGCGCGGCGAGCCGCAGCCATTGCCTTTTATGGTAATCGTGCGAGAGGGCGCAGGGACTTCCTTTGTC
CCAAATCTGTGCGGAGCCGAAATCTGGGAGGCGCCGCCGCACCCCCTCTAGCGGGCGCGGGGCGAAGCGG
TGCGGCGCCGGCAGGAAGGAAATGGGCGGGGAGGGCCTTCGTGCGTCGCCGCGCCGCCGTCCCCTTCTCC
CTCTCCAGCCTCGGGGCTGTCCGCGGGGGGACGGCTGCCTTCGGGGGGGACGGGGCAGGGCGGGGTTCGG
CTTCTGGCGTGTGACCGGCGGCTCTAGAGCCTCTGCTAACCATGTTCATGCCTTCTTCTTTTTCCTACAG
CTCCTGGGCAACGTGCTGGTTATTGTGCTGTCTCATCATTTTGGCAAAGAATTCCTCGATCGACGGTATC
GATAGCCACCATGAAGCTCTATGTGTTTCTCGTGAATACCGGCACTACCCTGACCTTTGATACCGAACTG
ACCGTCCAGACCGTGGCTGACCTGAAGCATGCTATCCAGTCTAAATACAAGATCGCAATTCAGCACCAGG
TGCTGGTGGTCAACGGCGGAGAGTGCATGGCCGCTGATCGCAGGGTCTGTACCTATTCAGCCGGCACCGA
CACTAACCCAATCTTCCTCTTTAATAAGGAGATGATTCTGTGCGATAGACCCCCTGCTATCCCCAAGACC
ACTTTTAGCACTGAGAACGACATGGAAATCAAAGTGGAGGAATCCCTGATGATGCCAGCCGTGTTCCACA
CCGTCGCTTCTCGCACTCAGCTGGCACTCGAGATGTACGAAGTGGCCAAGAAACTGTGCTCTTTCTGTGA
GGGTCTCGTCCACGATGAACATCTGCAGCACCAGGGCTGGGCAGCCATTATGGCTAACCTGGAGGACTGT
TCAAATAGTTATCAGAAACTGCTCTTCAAGTTTGAGTCTATCTACTCAAACTATCTGCAGAGCATCGAAG
ACATTAAACTGAAGCTCACACACCTGGGAACCGCAGTGAGCGTCATGGCCAAGATCCCTCTGCTCGAGTG
CCTGACTAGGCATTCCTACAGAGAATGTCTGGGTAGGCTCGATAGTCTGCCAGAACACGAGGACAGCGAG
AAAGCCGAAATGAAGCGCTCTACAGAGCTGGTGCTCTCACCTGACATGCCAAGGACAACCAACGAAAGTC
TGCTCACCAGCTTCCCAAAGTCCGTGGAGCATGTCTCCCCCGACACTGCCGATGCTGAATCTGGAAAGGA
GATTAGAGAAAGTTGCCAGAGCACCGTGCACCAGCAGGACGAGACTACAATTGACACTAAGGACGGCGAT
CTGCCCTTCTTTAACGTCAGTCTGCTCGATTGGATCAACGTCCAGGACAGACCTAATGATGTGGAGTCCC
TGGTCCGGAAGTGCTTTGATAGCATGTCCGATCTGGACCCACGTATCATTCGTCCTTTCATCGCAGAGTG
TCGTCAGACCATTGCCAAGCTGGACAACCAGAATATGAAAGCTATTAAGGGTCTGGAAGATCGGCTCTAC
GCCCTGGACCAGATGATCGCTAGCTGTGGACGCCTGGTGAACGAGCAGAAGGAACTCGCTCAGGGTTTCC
TGGCAAACCAGAAAAGAGCCGAGAATCTCAAGGATGCATCAGTGCTGCCTGACCTGTGCCTCAGTCATGC
CAATCAGCTGATGATTATGCTCCAGAACCACCGCAAGCTGCTCGACATCAAACAGAAGTGTACCACTGCT
AAACAGGAGCTGGCAAACAATCTCCATGTGAGGCTGAAGTGGTGCTGTTTCGTCATGCTGCACGCAGACC
AGGATGGCGAGAAGCTCCAGGCCCTGCTCAGGCTGGTGATTGAGCTGCTCGAAAGAGTGAAGATCGTCGA
GGCTCTGTCCACCGTCCCACAGATGTACTGCCTGGCAGTGGTCGAGGTGGTCAGACGTAAAATGTTTATC
AAGCACTACAGAGAATGGGCAGGTGCCCTCGTGAAAGATGGCAAGCGTCTGTATGAAGCCGAGAAATCTA
AGCGTGAGTCATTCGGCAAACTGTTTCGGAAGAGCTTCCTCCGTAACCGGCTGTTCCGCGGACTCGACAG
TTGGCCACCCAGCTTTTGCACCCAGAAACCTAGGAAGTTCGACTGTGAGCTGCCAGATATCTCCCTCAAG
GACCTGCAGTTTCTCCAGTCCTTCTGCCCATCTGAGGTGCAGCCCTTTCTGAGGGTCCCTCTGCTCTGTG
ACTTCGAACCTCTGCACCAGCATGTGCTGGCCCTCCACAACCTCGTCAAGGCTGCACAGAGTCTGGATGA
GATGAGCCAGACAATCACCGACCTGCTCAGCGAACAGAAGGGTACCGAAAACCTGTACTTCCAATCCGGT
ATGGCGGCCTGGTCACACCCGCAGTTCGAGAAAGGTGGAGGTGCCCGAGGTGGATCGGGAGGTGGATCGT
GGAGCCACCCGCAGTTCGAAAAAGGATTCGATTACAAGGATGACGATGACAAGTAGCTCGAGGAATTCAC
TCCTCAGGTGCAGGCTGCCTATCAGAAGGTGGTGGCTGGTGTGGCCAATGCCCTGGCTCACAAATACCAC
TGAGATCTTTTTCCCTCTGCCAAAAATTATGGGGACATCATGAAGCCCCTTGAGCATCTGACTTCTGGCT
AATAAAGGAAATTTATTTTCATTGCAATAGTGTGTTGGAATTTTTTGTGTCTCTCACTCGGAAGGACATA
TGGGAGGGCAAATCATTTAAAACATCAGAATGAGTATTTGGTTTAGAGTTTGGCAACATATGCCCATATG
CTGGCTGCCATGAACAAAGGTTGGCTATAAAGAGGTCATCAGTATATGAAACAGCCCCCTGCTGTCCATT
CCTTATTCCATAGAAAAGCCTTGACTTGAGGTTAGATTTTTTTTATATTTTGTTTTGTGTTATTTTTTTC
TTTAACATCCCTAAAATTTTCCTTACATGTTTTACTAGCCAGATTTTTCCTCCTCTCCTGACTACTCCCA
GTCATAGCTGTCCCTCTTCTCTTATGGAGATCCCTCGACCTGCAGCCCAAGCTTGGCGTAATCATGGTCA
TAGCTGTTTCCTGTGTGAAATTGTTATCCGCTCACAATTCCACACAACATACGAGCCGGAAGCATAAAGT
GTAAAGCCTGGGGTGCCTAATGAGTGAGCTAACTCACATTAATTGCGTTGCGCTCACTGCCCGCTTTCCA
GTCGGGAAACCTGTCGTGCCAGCGGATCCGCATCTCAATTAGTCAGCAACCATAGTCCCGCCCCTAACTC
CGCCCATCCCGCCCCTAACTCCGCCCAGTTCCGCCCATTCTCCGCCCCATGGCTGACTAATTTTTTTTAT
TTATGCAGAGGCCGAGGCCGCCTCGGCCTCTGAGCTATTCCAGAAGTAGTGAGGAGGCTTTTTTGGAGGC
CTAGGCTTTTGCAAAAAGCTAACTTGTTTATTGCAGCTTATAATGGTTACAAATAAAGCAATAGCATCAC
AAATTTCACAAATAAAGCATTTTTTTCACTGCATTCTAGTTGTGGTTTGTCCAAACTCATCAATGTATCT
TATCATGTCTGGATCCGCTGCATTAATGAATCGGCCAACGCGCGGGGAGAGGCGGTTTGCGTATTGGGCG
CTCTTCCGCTTCCTCGCTCACTGACTCGCTGCGCTCGGTCGTTCGGCTGCGGCGAGCGGTATCAGCTCAC
TCAAAGGCGGTAATACGGTTATCCACAGAATCAGGGGATAACGCAGGAAAGAACATGTGAGCAAAAGGCC
AGCAAAAGGCCAGGAACCGTAAAAAGGCCGCGTTGCTGGCGTTTTTCCATAGGCTCCGCCCCCCTGACGA
GCATCACAAAAATCGACGCTCAAGTCAGAGGTGGCGAAACCCGACAGGACTATAAAGATACCAGGCGTTT
CCCCCTGGAAGCTCCCTCGTGCGCTCTCCTGTTCCGACCCTGCCGCTTACCGGATACCTGTCCGCCTTTC
TCCCTTCGGGAAGCGTGGCGCTTTCTCATAGCTCACGCTGTAGGTATCTCAGTTCGGTGTAGGTCGTTCG
CTCCAAGCTGGGCTGTGTGCACGAACCCCCCGTTCAGCCCGACCGCTGCGCCTTATCCGGTAACTATCGT
CTTGAGTCCAACCCGGTAAGACACGACTTATCGCCACTGGCAGCAGCCACTGGTAACAGGATTAGCAGAG
CGAGGTATGTAGGCGGTGCTACAGAGTTCTTGAAGTGGTGGCCTAACTACGGCTACACTAGAAGAACAGT
ATTTGGTATCTGCGCTCTGCTGAAGCCAGTTACCTTCGGAAAAAGAGTTGGTAGCTCTTGATCCGGCAAA
CAAACCACCGCTGGTAGCGGTGGTTTTTTTGTTTGCAAGCAGCAGATTACGCGCAGAAAAAAAGGATCTC
AAGAAGATCCTTTGATCTTTTCTACGGGGTCTGACGCTCAGTGGAACGAAAACTCACGTTAAGGGATTTT
GGTCATGAGATTATCAAAAAGGATCTTCACCTAGATCCTTTTAAATTAAAAATGAAGTTTTAAATCAATC
TAAAGTATATATGAGTAAACTTGGTCTGACAGTTACCAATGCTTAATCAGTGAGGCACCTATCTCAGCGA
TCTGTCTATTTCGTTCATCCATAGTTGCCTGACTCCCCGTCGTGTAGATAACTACGATACGGGAGGGCTT
ACCATCTGGCCCCAGTGCTGCAATGATACCGCGAGACCCACGCTCACCGGCTCCAGATTTATCAGCAATA
AACCAGCCAGCCGGAAGGGCCGAGCGCAGAAGTGGTCCTGCAACTTTATCCGCCTCCATCCAGTCTATTA
ATTGTTGCCGGGAAGCTAGAGTAAGTAGTTCGCCAGTTAATAGTTTGCGCAACGTTGTTGCCATTGCTAC
AGGCATCGTGGTGTCACGCTCGTCGTTTGGTATGGCTTCATTCAGCTCCGGTTCCCAACGATCAAGGCGA
GTTACATGATCCCCCATGTTGTGCAAAAAAGCGGTTAGCTCCTTCGGTCCTCCGATCGTTGTCAGAAGTA
AGTTGGCCGCAGTGTTATCACTCATGGTTATGGCAGCACTGCATAATTCTCTTACTGTCATGCCATCCGT
AAGATGCTTTTCTGTGACTGGTGAGTACTCAACCAAGTCATTCTGAGAATAGTGTATGCGGCGACCGAGT
TGCTCTTGCCCGGCGTCAATACGGGATAATACCGCGCCACATAGCAGAACTTTAAAAGTGCTCATCATTG
GAAAACGTTCTTCGGGGCGAAAACTCTCAAGGATCTTACCGCTGTTGAGATCCAGTTCGATGTAACCCAC
TCGTGCACCCAACTGATCTTCAGCATCTTTTACTTTCACCAGCGTTTCTGGGTGAGCAAAAACAGGAAGG
CAAAATGCCGCAAAAAAGGGAATAAGGGCGACACGGAAATGTTGAATACTCATACTCTTCCTTTTTCAAT
ATTATTGAAGCATTTATCAGGGTTATTGTCTCATGAGCGGATACATATTTGAATGTATTTAGAAAAATAA
ACAAATAGGGGTTCCGCGCACATTTCCCCGAAAAGTGCCACCTGG
