>Addgene plasmid #210841 | pCAG-FIP200 (1-640)-R334D-TSF | depositor partial sequence | sequence record 411071 | FIP200 (1-640)-R334D (ClaI/kpnI)
ATGAAGCTCTATGTGTTTCTCGTGAATACCGGCACTACCCTGACCTTTGATACCGAACTGACCGTCCAGA
CCGTGGCTGACCTGAAGCATGCTATCCAGTCTAAATACAAGATCGCAATTCAGCACCAGGTGCTGGTGGT
CAACGGCGGAGAGTGCATGGCCGCTGATCGCAGGGTCTGTACCTATTCAGCCGGCACCGACACTAACCCA
ATCTTCCTCTTTAATAAGGAGATGATTCTGTGCGATAGACCCCCTGCTATCCCCAAGACCACTTTTAGCA
CTGAGAACGACATGGAAATCAAAGTGGAGGAATCCCTGATGATGCCAGCCGTGTTCCACACCGTCGCTTC
TCGCACTCAGCTGGCACTCGAGATGTACGAAGTGGCCAAGAAACTGTGCTCTTTCTGTGAGGGTCTCGTC
CACGATGAACATCTGCAGCACCAGGGCTGGGCAGCCATTATGGCTAACCTGGAGGACTGTTCAAATAGTT
ATCAGAAACTGCTCTTCAAGTTTGAGTCTATCTACTCAAACTATCTGCAGAGCATCGAAGACATTAAACT
GAAGCTCACACACCTGGGAACCGCAGTGAGCGTCATGGCCAAGATCCCTCTGCTCGAGTGCCTGACTAGG
CATTCCTACAGAGAATGTCTGGGTAGGCTCGATAGTCTGCCAGAACACGAGGACAGCGAGAAAGCCGAAA
TGAAGCGCTCTACAGAGCTGGTGCTCTCACCTGACATGCCAAGGACAACCAACGAAAGTCTGCTCACCAG
CTTCCCAAAGTCCGTGGAGCATGTCTCCCCCGACACTGCCGATGCTGAATCTGGAAAGGAGATTAGAGAA
AGTTGCCAGAGCACCGTGCACCAGCAGGACGAGACTACAATTGACACTAAGGACGGCGATCTGCCCTTCT
TTAACGTCAGTCTGCTCGATTGGATCAACGTCCAGGACAGACCTAATGATGTGGAGTCCCTGGTCCGGAA
GTGCTTTGATAGCATGTCCGATCTGGACCCACGTATCATTCGTCCTTTCATCGCAGAGTGTCGTCAGACC
ATTGCCAAGCTGGACAACCAGAATATGAAAGCTATTAAGGGTCTGGAAGATCGGCTCTACGCCCTGGACC
AGATGATCGCTAGCTGTGGACGCCTGGTGAACGAGCAGAAGGAACTCGCTCAGGGTTTCCTGGCAAACCA
GAAAAGAGCCGAGAATCTCAAGGATGCATCAGTGCTGCCTGACCTGTGCCTCAGTCATGCCAATCAGCTG
ATGATTATGCTCCAGAACCACCGCAAGCTGCTCGACATCAAACAGAAGTGTACCACTGCTAAACAGGAGC
TGGCAAACAATCTCCATGTGAGGCTGAAGTGGTGCTGTTTCGTCATGCTGCACGCAGACCAGGATGGCGA
GAAGCTCCAGGCCCTGCTCAGGCTGGTGATTGAGCTGCTCGAAAGAGTGAAGATCGTCGAGGCTCTGTCC
ACCGTCCCACAGATGTACTGCCTGGCAGTGGTCGAGGTGGTCAGACGTAAAATGTTTATCAAGCACTACA
GAGAATGGGCAGGTGCCCTCGTGAAAGATGGCAAGCGTCTGTATGAAGCCGAGAAATCTAAGCGTGAGTC
ATTCGGCAAACTGTTTCGGAAGAGCTTCCTCCGTAACCGGCTGTTCCGCGGACTCGACAGTTGGCCACCC
AGCTTTTGCACCCAGAAACCTAGGAAGTTCGACTGTGAGCTGCCAGATATCTCCCTCAAGGACCTGCAGT
TTCTCCAGTCCTTCTGCCCATCTGAGGTGCAGCCCTTTCTGAGGGTCCCTCTGCTCTGTGACTTCGAACC
TCTGCACCAGCATGTGCTGGCCCTCCACAACCTCGTCAAGGCTGCACAGAGTCTGGATGAGATGAGCCAG
ACAATCACCGACCTGCTCAGCGAACAGAAG
